Addgene plasmid #233816: pWN083
Purpose: MoClo-YTK; type3B; Auxin systems; TIR1-U2
Depositing lab: Jeff Hasty. Depositing organization: University of California, San Diego (UCSD). Publication: A Standardized Set of MoClo-Compatible Inducible Promoter Systems for Tunable Gene Expression in Yeast. O'Laughlin R, Tran Q, Lezia A, Ngamkanjanarat W, Emmanuele P, Hao N, Hasty J. ACS Synth Biol. 2024 Jan 19;13(1):85-102. doi: 10.1021/acssynbio.3c00184. Epub 2023 Dec 11. PubMed 38079574.
Backbone
  Vector backbone: pYTK001
  Vector type: Yeast Expression
Growth in bacteria
  Bacterial resistance: Chloramphenicol, 25 μg/mL
  Growth temperature: 37°C
  Growth strain: DH5alpha
  Copy number: High Copy
Gene/Insert
  Gene/Insert name: TIR1-U2
  Species: S. cerevisiae (budding yeast)
  Cloning method: Golden Gate
Terms and licenses: Academic/Nonprofit Terms; Industry Terms: Not Available to Industry
How to cite: pWN083 was a gift from Jeff Hasty (Addgene plasmid # 233816 ; http://n2t.net/addgene:233816 ; RRID:Addgene_233816)
