[The description below was written by a language model from this plasmid's Addgene catalogue record and pLannotate feature annotations shown in this document.]
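Description:
pWN083 is a part plasmid from a MoClo Yeast Toolkit (YTK)-compatible collection of inducible expression systems for Saccharomyces cerevisiae. It is built in the pYTK001 part-entry backbone and is a small (about 3.4 kb) storage vector for a single standardized part, not a functional yeast expression unit. It replicates in E. coli from a high-copy ColE1/pUC-type origin and is selected with chloramphenicol through a cat gene driven by its native promoter, followed by a lambda t0 terminator. The feature table shows no yeast origin, yeast selectable marker, yeast promoter or yeast terminator. These elements would be added when the part is combined with others by Golden Gate assembly.

The insert is catalogued as TIR1-U2, a type 3B part, which in the YTK scheme occupies the C-terminal half of a split coding-sequence position and is joined in frame to an upstream 3A part. It belongs to the auxin-responsive group of the collection. The record does not define the "U2" designation. Automated annotation matches the roughly 1.7 kb open reading frame to Arabidopsis thaliana AFB2, an auxin-receptor F-box protein closely related to TIR1. AFB2 acts within SCF E3 ubiquitin ligase complexes to target Aux/IAA proteins for proteasomal degradation when auxin is present. The catalogue name therefore differs from the annotated homolog, and the species field lists budding yeast, which probably reflects the intended host rather than the origin of the gene; the record does not resolve either point. The part is intended for assembling auxin-controlled gene expression or protein degradation circuits in yeast.
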