Features (pLannotate 1.2.2; 5 found; start..end, strand, type, name):
      1..589     +  rep_origin     ori: high-copy-number ColE1/pMB1/pBR322/pUC origin of replication
    728..2446    +  CDS            AFB2: AFB2_ARATH - Also known as LRF2. Experimental evidence at protein level: Swiss-Prot protein existence level 1. Component of SCF(ASK-cullin-F-box) E3 ubiquitin ligase complexes, which may mediate the ubiquitination and subsequent proteasomal degradation of target proteins. Confers sensitivity to the virulent bacterial pathogen P.syringae (By similarity). Auxin receptor that mediates Aux/IAA proteins proteasomal degradation and auxin- regulated transcription. Involved in embryogenesis regulation by auxin. From Arabidopsis thaliana (Mouse-ear cress).
   2466..2500    -  terminator     lambda t0 terminator: minimal transcription terminator from phage lambda (Scholtissek and Grosse, 1987)
   2574..3230    -  CDS            cat: CAT_ECOLX - Experimental evidence at protein level: Swiss-Prot protein existence level 1. This enzyme is an effector of chloramphenicol resistance in bacteria. From Escherichia coli. This protein is used as a marker in many commonly used cloning vectors, such as pACYC184.
   3231..3328    -  promoter       cat promoter: promoter of the E. coli cat gene encoding chloramphenicol acetyltransferase
>Addgene plasmid #233816 | pWN083 | addgene full sequence | sequence record 469350 | Addgene NGS Result
TTGAGATCCTTTTTTTCTGCGCGTAATCTGCTGCTTGCAAACAAAAAAACCACCGCTACCAGCGGTGGTT
TGTTTGCCGGATCAAGAGCTACCAACTCTTTTTCCGAAGGTAACTGGCTTCAGCAGAGCGCAGATACCAA
ATACTGTTCTTCTAGTGTAGCCGTAGTTAGGCCACCACTTCAAGAACTCTGTAGCACCGCCTACATACCT
CGCTCTGCTAATCCTGTTACCAGTGGCTGCTGCCAGTGGCGATAAGTCGTGTCTTACCGGGTTGGACTCA
AGACGATAGTTACCGGATAAGGCGCAGCGGTCGGGCTGAACGGGGGGTTCGTGCACACAGCCCAGCTTGG
AGCGAACGACCTACACCGAACTGAGATACCTACAGCGTGAGCTATGAGAAAGCGCCACGCTTCCCGAAGG
GAGAAAGGCGGACAGGTATCCGGTAAGCGGCAGGGTCGGAACAGGAGAGCGCACGAGGGAGCTTCCAGGG
GGAAACGCCTGGTATCTTTATAGTCCTGTCGGGTTTCGCCACCTCTGACTTGAGCGTCGATTTTTGTGAT
GCTCGTCAGGGGGGCGGAGCCTATGGAAAAACGCCAGCAACGCGGCCTTTTTACGGTTCCTGGCCTTTTG
CTGGCCTTTTGCTCACATGTTCTTTCCTGCGTTATCCCCTGATTCTGTGGATAACCGTAGTCGGTCTCAT
TCTTCTGGAGGAGGATCTACGCGTACATATTTCCCGGAAAAGGTAGTAAAGCATATATTGTCTTTTTTAC
CCGCTCAAAGGGATCGTAATACGGTTTCACTGGTATGCAAAGTTTGGTATGAGATTGAGCGTCTTTCTAG
GAGGGGAGTGTTTGTGGGCAATTGTTATGCGGTCCGTGCCGGCCGTGTGGCAGCAAGGTTTCCAAATGTA
AGGGCCCTGACGGTGAAAGGAAAACCGCATGGAGCTGACTTTAACCTGGTCCCACCGGATTGGGGGGGTT
ACGCGGGTCCTTGGATAGAAGCCGCTGCTCGTGGATGCCACGGGCTAGAAGAACTAAGGATGAAAAGGAT
GGTAGTATCCGATGAATCATTGGAGCTACTAGCTAGAAGCTTCCCGCGTTTCAGGGCGTTGGTCCTTATT
TCTTGTGAGGGCTTCTCAACAGATGGATTAGCTGCCGTGGCTAGCCATTGCAAACTTCTGAGAGAGCTTG
ACTTACAAGAGAACGAAGTAGAAGACCGTGGCCCTCGTTGGCTTTCTTGCTTTCCAGACAGCTGCACTAG
CCTGGTATCTTTGAACTTTGCGTGCATTAAGGGTGAAGTCAACGCCGGGAGCCTTGAACGTTTGGTATCA
AGATCTCCGAATCTGAGAAGCCTGCGTTTAAACCGTTCTGTCTCAGTAGATACGCTGGCTAAAATATTAC
TTAGAACACCAAACTTGGAGGATCTGGGAACCGGCAACTTGACAGACGACTTTCAGACAGAAAGCTACTT
CAAGCTAACTTCTGCGTTGGAAAAATGTAAGATGTTGAGGAGCCTGAGTGGTTTTTGGGACGCCAGTCCT
GTATGCCTGTCATTCATTTATCCTCTGTGTGCGCAGCTAACGGGACTAAACCTGTCATACGCTCCGACTC
TAGACGCCTCTGATCTGACTAAAATGATCTCTCGTTGTGTGAAGCTTCAACGTCTATGGGTACTTGATTG
TATCAGTGACAAAGGGTTACAAGTCGTAGCCTCCAGTTGTAAAGACTTACAGGAACTTAGGGTCTTTCCT
AGTGACTTTTATGTAGCCGGATACAGCGCAGTTACTGAGGAAGGTTTAGTGGCGGTGAGCCTAGGATGCC
CCAAATTGAATAGTCTACTGTACTTCTGCCATCAAATGACCAATGCAGCCTTAGTTACCGTCGCTAAGAA
TTGTCCTAACTTCACCCGTTTTCGTTTATGCATATTGGAGCCTGGCAAACCAGACGTTGTCACTTCACAG
CCCCTTGACGAAGGCTTTGGGGCCATAGTTCGTGAATGTAAGGGGTTGCAAAGGCTAAGTATTTCAGGGC
TTTTAACCGATAAAGTGTTCATGTATATCGGAAAATATGCTAAGCAGCTTGAAATGCTGAGCATCGCTTT
TGCAGGTGACAGCGATAAAGGCATGATGCACGTAATGAATGGGTGTAAGAACCTGAGGAAACTGGAGATC
CGTGACAGCCCGTTTGGGGATGCTGCGTTGTTAGGGAATTTTGCTAGGTACGAAACGATGAGGTCCCTGT
GGATGAGCAGTTGTAATGTCACCCTAAAGGGATGCCAAGTTCTAGCTAGCAAAATGCCGATGCTTAATGT
TGAAGTAATAAACGAAAGAGATGGTTCAAACGAAATGGAAGAAAATCACGGAGATCTTCCGAAGGTAGAG
AAATTATACGTGTACCGTACCACTGCGGGCGCGAGGGACGACGCGCCTAATTTTGTTAAAATACTAGGAT
CCTGAGACCAGACCAATAAAAAACGCCCGGCGGCAACCGAGCGTTCTGAACAAATCCAGATGGAGTTCTG
AGGTCATTACTGGATCTATCAACAGGAGTCCAAGCGAGCTCGATATCAAATTACGCCCCGCCCTGCCACT
CATCGCAGTACTGTTGTAATTCATTAAGCATTCTGCCGACATGGAAGCCATCACAAACGGCATGATGAAC
CTGAATCGCCAGCGGCATCAGCACCTTGTCGCCTTGCGTATAATATTTGCCCATGGTGAAAACGGGGGCG
AAGAAGTTGTCCATATTGGCCACGTTTAAATCAAAACTGGTGAAACTCACCCAGGGATTGGCTGAAACGA
AAAACATATTCTCAATAAACCCTTTAGGGAAATAGGCCAGGTTTTCACCGTAACACGCCACATCTTGCGA
ATATATGTGTAGAAACTGCCGGAAATCGTCGTGGTATTCACTCCAGAGCGATGAAAACGTTTCAGTTTGC
TCATGGAAAACGGTGTAACAAGGGTGAACACTATCCCATATCACCAGCTCACCGTCTTTCATTGCCATAC
GAAATTCCGGATGAGCATTCATCAGGCGGGCAAGAATGTGAATAAAGGCCGGATAAAACTTGTGCTTATT
TTTCTTTACGGTCTTTAAAAAGGCCGTAATATCCAGCTGAACGGTCTGGTTATAGGTACATTGAGCAACT
GACTGAAATGCCTCAAAATGTTCTTTACGATGCCATTGGGATATATCAACGGTGGTATATCCAGTGATTT
TTTTCTCCATTTTAGCTTCCTTAGCTCCTGAAAATCTCGATAACTCAAAAAATACGCCCGGTAGTGATCT
TATTTCATTATGGTGAAAGTTGGAACCTCTTACGTGCCCGATCAATCATGACCAAAATCCCTTAACGTGA
GTTTTCGTTCCACTGAGCGTCAGACCCCGTAGAAAAGATCAAAGGATCTTC
